>Addgene plasmid #162802 | pAS1_4x7SKPylT_EF1_Ub-BsmBI-HA | addgene full sequence | sequence record 318687 | Addgene NGS Result
TATTGTCTCATGAGCGGATACATATTTGAATGTATTTAGAAAAATAAACAAATAGGGGTTCCGCGCACAT
TTCCCCGAAAAGTGCCACCTAAATTGTAAGCGTTAATATTTTGTTAAAATTCGCGTTAAATTTTTGTTAA
ATCAGCTCATTTTTTAACCAATAGGCCGAAATCGGCAAAATCCCTTATAAATCAAAAGAATAGACCGAGA
TAGGGT
[37 nt withheld, positions 217-253]
AAAGAACGTGGACTCCAACGTCAAAGG
[49 nt withheld, positions 281-329]
T
[91 nt withheld, positions 331-421]
G
[124 nt withheld, positions 423-546]
CCCATTCGCCATTCAGGCTGCGCAACTGTTGGGAAGGGCGATCGGTGCGGGCCTCTTCGCTATTACGCCA
GCTGGCGAAAGGGGGATGTGCTGCAAGGCGATTAAGTTGGGTAACGCCAGGGTTTTCCCAGTCACGACGT
TGTAAAACGACGGCCAGTGAGCGCGCCTCGTTCATTCACGTTTTTGAACCCGTGGAGGACGGGCAGACTC
GCGGTGCAAATGTGTTTTACAGCGTGATGGAGCAGATGAAGATGCTCGACACGCTGCAGAACACGCAGCT
AGATTAACCCTAGAAAGATAATCATATTGTGACGTACGTTAAAGATAATCATGTGTAAAATTGACGCATG
TGTTTTATCGGTCTGTATATCGAGGTTTATTTATTAATTTGAATAGATATTAAGTTTTATTATATTTACA
CTTACATACTAATAATAAATTCAACAAACAATTTATTTATGTTTATTTATTTATTAAAAAAAACAAAAAC
TCAAAATTTCTTCTATAAAGTAACAAAACTTTTATGAGGGACAGCCCCCCCCCAAAGCCCCCAGGGATGT
AATTACGTCCCTCCCCCGCTAGGGGGCAGCAGCGAGCCGCCCGGGGCTCCGCTCCGGTCCGGCGCTCCCC
CCGCATCCCCGAGCCGGCAGCGTGCGGGGACAGCCCGGGCACGGGGAAGGTGGCACGGGATCGCTTTCCT
CTGAACGCTTCTCGCTGCTCTTTGAGCCTGCAGACACCTGGGGGGATACGGGGAAAAGGCCTCCACGGCC
AACTAGTGAAAAACCGCACTTGTCCGGAAACCCCGGGAATCTAACCCGGCTGAACGGATTTAGAGTCCGT
TCGATCTACATGATCAGGTTTCCGAGGTACCCAGGCGGCGCACAAGCTATATAAACCTGAAGGAAATCTC
AACTTTACACTTAGGTCAAGTTACTTATCGTACTAGAGCTTCAGCAGGAAATTTAACTAAAATCTAATTT
AACCAGCATAGCAAATATCATTTATTCCCAAAATGCTAAAGTTTGAGATAAACGGACTTGATTTCCGGCT
GTTTTGACACTATCCAGAATGCCTTGCAGATGGGTGGGGCATGCTAAATACTGCAGGAAAAACCGCACTT
GTCCGGAAACCCCGGGAATCTAACCCGGCTGAACGGATTTAGAGTCCGTTCGATCTACATGATCAGGTTT
CCGAGGTACCCAGGCGGCGCACAAGCTATATAAACCTGAAGGAAATCTCAACTTTACACTTAGGTCAAGT
TACTTATCGTACTAGAGCTTCAGCAGGAAATTTAACTAAAATCTAATTTAACCAGCATAGCAAATATCAT
TTATTCCCAAAATGCTAAAGTTTGAGATAAACGGACTTGATTTCCGGCTGTTTTGACACTATCCAGAATG
CCTTGCAGATGGGTGGGGCATGCTAAATACTGCAGGAAAAACCGCACTTGTCCGGAAACCCCGGGAATCT
AACCCGGCTGAACGGATTTAGAGTCCGTTCGATCTACATGATCAGGTTTCCGAGGTACCCAGGCGGCGCA
CAAGCTATATAAACCTGAAGGAAATCTCAACTTTACACTTAGGTCAAGTTACTTATCGTACTAGAGCTTC
AGCAGGAAATTTAACTAAAATCTAATTTAACCAGCATAGCAAATATCATTTATTCCCAAAATGCTAAAGT
TTGAGATAAACGGACTTGATTTCCGGCTGTTTTGACACTATCCAGAATGCCTTGCAGATGGGTGGGGCAT
GCTAAATACTGCAGGAAAAACCGCACTTGTCCGGAAACCCCGGGAATCTAACCCGGCTGAACGGATTTAG
AGTCCGTTCGATCTACATGATCAGGTTTCCGAGGTACCCAGGCGGCGCACAAGCTATATAAACCTGAAGG
AAATCTCAACTTTACACTTAGGTCAAGTTACTTATCGTACTAGAGCTTCAGCAGGAAATTTAACTAAAAT
CTAATTTAACCAGCATAGCAAATATCATTTATTCCCAAAATGCTAAAGTTTGAGATAAACGGACTTGATT
TCCGGCTGTTTTGACACTATCCAGAATGCCTTGCAGATGGGTGGGGCATGCTAAATACTGCAGAACTAGT
GCTCTAGAAAGGATCTGCGATCGCTCCGGTGCCCGTCAGTGGGCAGAGCGCACATCGCCCACAGTCCCCG
AGAAGTTGGGGGGAGGGGTCGGCAATTGAACGGGTGCCTAGAGAAGGTGGCGCGGGGTAAACTGGGAAAG
TGATGTCGTGTACTGGCTCCGCCTTTTTCCCGAGGGTGGGGGAGAACCGTATATAAGTGCAGTAGTCGCC
GTGAACGTTCTTTTTCGCAACGGGTTTGCCGCCAGAACACAGCTGAAGCTTCGAGGGGCTCGCATCTCTC
CTTCACGCGCCCGCCGCCCTACCTGAGGCCGCCATCCACGCCGGTTGAGTCGCGTTCTGCCGCCTCCCGC
CTGTGGTGCCTCCTGAACTGCGTCCGCCGTCTAGGTAAGTTTAAAGCTCAGGTCGAGACCGGGCCTTTGT
CCGGCGCTCCCTTGGAGCCTACCTAGACTCAGCCGGCTCTCCACGCTTTGCCTGACCCTGCTTGCTCAAC
TCTACGTCTTTGTTTCGTTTTCTGTTCTGCGCCGTTACAGATCCAAGCTGTGACCGGCGCCTACTCTAGA
GCTAGCGAATTATGCAGATCTTCGTGAAGACTCTGACTGGTAAGACCATCACCCTCGAGGTTGAGCCCAG
TGACACCATCGAGAATGTCAAGGCAAAGATCCAAGATAAGGAAGGCATCCCTCCTGACCAGCAGAGGCTG
ATCTTTGCTGGAAAACAGCTGGAAGATGGGCGCACCCTGTCTGACTACAACATCCAGAAAGAGTCCACCC
TGCACCTGGTGCTCCGCTTAAGAGGGGGTAGAGACGATCGTCTCATACCCATACGATGTTCCAGATTACG
CTTAACCGGCGACAATCAACCTCTGGATTACAAAATTTGTGAAAGATTGACTGGTATTCTTAACTATGTT
GCTCCTTTTACGCTATGTGGATACGCTGCTTTAATGCCTTTGTATCATGCGTTAACTAAACTTGTTTATT
GCAGCTTATAATGGTTACAAATAAAGCAATAGCATCACAAATTTCACAAATAAAGCATTTTTTTCACTGC
ATTCTAGTTGTGGTTTGTCCAAACTCATCAATGTATCTTATCATGTCTGGAATTGACTCAAATGATGTCA
ATTAGTCTATCAGAAGCTCATCTGGTCTCCCTTCCGGGGGACAAGACATCCCTGTTTAATATTTAAACAG
CAGTGTTCCCAAACTGGGTTCTTATATCCCTTGCTCTGGTCAACCAGGTTGCAGGGTTTCCTGTCCTCAC
AGGAACGAAGTCCCTAAAGAAACAGTGGCAGCCAGGTTTAGCCCCGGAATTGACTGGATTCCTTTTTTAG
GGCCCATTGGTATGGCTTTTTCCCCGTATCCCCCCAGGTGTCTGCAGGCTCAAAGAGCAGCGAGAAGCGT
TCAGAGGAAAGCGATCCCGTGCCACCTTCCCCGTGCCCGGGCTGTCCCCGCACGCTGCCGGCTCGGGGAT
GCGGGGGGAGCGCCGGACCGGAGCGGAGCCCCGGGCGGCTCGCTGCTGCCCCCTAGCGGGGGAGGGACGT
AATTACATCCCTGGGGGCTTTGGGGGGGGGCTGTCCCTGATATCTATAACAAGAAAATATATATATAATA
AGTTATCACGTAAGTAGAACATGAAATAACAATATAATTATCGTATGAGTTAAATCTTAAAAGTCACGTA
AAAGATAATCATGCGTCATTTTGACTCACGCGGTCGTTATAGTTCAAAATCAGTGACACTTACCGCATTG
ACAAGCACGCCTCACGGGAGCTCCAAGCGGCGACTGAGATGTCCTAAATGCACAGCGACGGATTCGCGCT
ATTTAGAAAGAGAGAGCAATATTTCAAGAATGCATGCGTCAATTTTACGCAGACTATCTTTCTAGGGTTA
ATCTAGCTGCATCAGGATCATATCGTCGGGTCTTTTTTCCGGCTCAGTCATCGCCCAAGCTGGCGCTATC
TGGGCATCGGGGAGGAAGAAGCCCGTGCCTTTTCCCGCGAGGTTGAAGCGGCATGGAAAGAGTTTGCCGA
GGATGACTGCTGCTGCATTGACGTTGAGCGAAAACGCACGTTTACCATGATGATTCGGGAAGGTGTGGCC
ATGCACGCCTTTAACGGTGAACTGTTCGTTCAGGCCACCTGGGATACCAGTTCGTCGCGGCTTTTCCGGA
CACAGTTCCGGATGGTCAGCCCGAAGCGCATCAGCAACCCGAACAATACCGGCGACAGCCGGAACTGCCG
TGCCGGTGTGCAGATTAATGACAGCGGTGCGGCGCTGGGATATTACGTCAGCGAGGACGGGTATCCTGGC
TGGATGCCGCAGAAATGGACATGGATACCCCGTGAGTTACCCGGCGGGCGCGCTTGGCGTAATCATGGTC
ATAGCTGTTTCCTGTGTGAAATTGTTATCCGCTCACAATTCCACACAACATACGAGCCGGAAGCATAAAG
TGTAAAGCCTGGGGTGCCTAATGAGTGAGCTAACTCACATTAATTGCGTTGCGCTCACTGCCCGCTTTCC
AGTCGGGAAACCTGTCGTGCCAGCTGCATTAATGAATCGGCCAACGCGCGGGGAGAGGCGGTTTGCGTAT
TGGGCGCTCTTCCGCTTCCTCGCTCACTGACTCGCTGCGCTCGGTCGTTCGGCTGCGGCGAGCGGTATCA
GCTCACTCAAAGGCGGTAATACGGTTATCCACAGAATCAGGGGATAACGCAGGAAAGAACATGTGAGCAA
AAGGCCAGCAAAAGGCCAGGAACCGTAAAAAGGCCGCGTTGCTGGCGTTTTTCCATAGGCTCCGCCCCCC
TGACGAGCATCACAAAAATCGACGCTCAAGTCAGAGGTGGCGAAACCCGACAGGACTATAAAGATACCAG
GCGTTTCCCCCTGGAAGCTCCCTCGTGCGCTCTCCTGTTCCGACCCTGCCGCTTACCGGATACCTGTCCG
CCTTTCTCCCTTCGGGAAGCGTGGCGCTTTCTCATAGCTCACGCTGTAGGTATCTCAGTTCGGTGTAGGT
CGTTCGCTCCAAGCTGGGCTGTGTGCACGAACCCCCCGTTCAGCCCGACCGCTGCGCCTTATCCGGTAAC
TATCGTCTTGAGTCCAACCCGGTAAGACACGACTTATCGCCACTGGCAGCAGCCACTGGTAACAGGATTA
GCAGAGCGAGGTATGTAGGCGGTGCTACAGAGTTCTTGAAGTGGTGGCCTAACTACGGCTACACTAGAAG
AACAGTATTTGGTATCTGCGCTCTGCTGAAGCCAGTTACCTTCGGAAAAAGAGTTGGTAGCTCTTGATCC
GGCAAACAAACCACCGCTGGTAGCGGTGGTTTTTTTGTTTGCAAGCAGCAGATTACGCGCAGAAAAAAAG
GATCTCAAGAAGATCCTTTGATCTTTTCTACGGGGTCTGACGCTCAGTGGAACGAAAACTCACGTTAAGG
GATTTTGGTCATGAGATTATCAAAAAGGATCTTCACCTAGATCCTTTTAAATTAAAAATGAAGTTTTAAA
TCAATCTAAAGTATATATGAGTAAACTTGGTCTGACAGTTACCAATGCTTAATCAGTGAGGCACCTATCT
CAGCGATCTGTCTATTTCGTTCATCCATAGTTGCCTGACTCCCCGTCGTGTAGATAACTACGATACGGGA
GGGCTTACCATCTGGCCCCAGTGCTGCAATGATACCGCGAGACCCACGCTCACCGGCTCCAGATTTATCA
GCAATAAACCAGCCAGCCGGAAGGGCCGAGCGCAGAAGTGGTCCTGCAACTTTATCCGCCTCCATCCAGT
CTATTAATTGTTGCCGGGAAGCTAGAGTAAGTAGTTCGCCAGTTAATAGTTTGCGCAACGTTGTTGCCAT
TGCTACAGGCATCGTGGTGTCACGCTCGTCGTTTGGTATGGCTTCATTCAGCTCCGGTTCCCAACGATCA
AGGCGAGTTACATGATCCCCCATGTTGTGCAAAAAAGCGGTTAGCTCCTTCGGTCCTCCGATCGTTGTCA
GAAGTAAGTTGGCCGCAGTGTTATCACTCATGGTTATGGCAGCACTGCATAATTCTCTTACTGTCATGCC
ATCCGTAAGATGCTTTTCTGTGACTGGTGAGTACTCAACCAAGTCATTCTGAGAATAGTGTATGCGGCGA
CCGAGTTGCTCTTGCCCGGCGTCAATACGGGATAATACCGCGCCACATAGCAGAACTTTAAAAGTGCTCA
TCATTGGAAAACGTTCTTCGGGGCGAAAACTCTCAAGGATCTTACCGCTGTTGAGATCCAGTTCGATGTA
ACCCACTCGTGCACCCAACTGATCTTCAGCATCTTTTACTTTCACCAGCGTTTCTGGGTGAGCAAAAACA
GGAAGGCAAAATGCCGCAAAAAAGGGAATAAGGGCGACACGGAAATGTTGAATACTCATACTCTTCCTTT
TTCAATATTATTGAAGCATTTATCAGGGT
Features (pLannotate 1.2.2; 22 found; start..end, strand, type, name):
    118..546     -  rep_origin     f1 ori (sequence partly withheld): f1 bacteriophage origin of replication; arrow indicates direction of (+) strand synthesis
    551..706     -  CDS            lacZα (fragment): LacZα fragment of β-galactosidase; lacZ fragment
    708..827     +  CDS            B (fragment): PORTL_LAMBD - Experimental evidence at protein level: Swiss-Prot protein existence level 1. Forms the portal vertex of the capsid (PubMed:6228056, PubMed:6232391). This portal plays critical roles in head assembly, genome packaging, neck/tail attachment, and genome ejection (Probable). The portal protein multimerizes as a single ring-shaped homododecamer arranged around a central channel (PubMed:6232391). Binds to the terminase subunits to form the packaging machine (PubMed:7799432). From Escherichia phage lambda (Bacteriophage lambda).
   1340..1408    -  ncRNA          tRNA: Accession: RF00005 - tRNA
   1669..1737    -  ncRNA          tRNA: Accession: RF00005 - tRNA
   1998..2066    -  ncRNA          tRNA: Accession: RF00005 - tRNA
   2327..2395    -  ncRNA          tRNA: Accession: RF00005 - tRNA
   2687..2898    +  promoter       EF-1α core promoter: core promoter for human elongation factor EF-1α
   2911..3179    +  LTR            5' LTR (truncated): truncated 5' long terminal repeat (LTR) from human T-cell leukemia virus (HTLV) type 1
   3218..3445    +  CDS            UBIQ_CERCA: Experimental evidence at protein level: Swiss-Prot protein existence level 1. Ubiquitin exists either covalently attached to another protein, or free (unanchored). When covalently bound, it is conjugated to target proteins via an isopeptide bond either as a monomer (monoubiquitin), a polymer linked via different Lys residues of the ubiquitin (polyubiquitin chains) or a linear polymer linked via the initiator Met of the ubiquitin (linear polyubiquitin chains). Polyubiquitin chains, when attached to a target protein, have different functions depending on the Lys residue of the ubiquitin that is
   3462..3490    +  CDS            3xHA (fragment): three tandem HA epitope tags
   3500..3606    +  misc_feature   WPRE (fragment): woodchuck hepatitis virus posttranscriptional regulatory element
   3615..3736    +  polyA_signal   SV40 poly(A) signal: SV40 polyadenylation signal
   3754..3846    +  ncRNA          G-CSF SLDE: Accession: RF00183 - G-CSF factor stem-loop destabilising element (SLDE)
   4543..5010    +  CDS            B (fragment): PORTL_LAMBD - Experimental evidence at protein level: Swiss-Prot protein existence level 1. Forms the portal vertex of the capsid (PubMed:6228056, PubMed:6232391). This portal plays critical roles in head assembly, genome packaging, neck/tail attachment, and genome ejection (Probable). The portal protein multimerizes as a single ring-shaped homododecamer arranged around a central channel (PubMed:6232391). Binds to the terminase subunits to form the packaging machine (PubMed:7799432). From Escherichia phage lambda (Bacteriophage lambda).
   5048..5064    -  protein_bind   lac operator: The lac repressor binds to the lac operator to inhibit transcription in E. coli. This inhibition can be relieved by adding lactose or isopropyl-β-D-thiogalactopyranoside (IPTG). lac repressor encoded by lacI
   5072..5102    -  promoter       lac promoter: promoter for the E. coli lac operon
   5117..5138    -  protein_bind   CAP binding site: CAP binding activates transcription in the presence of cAMP. E. coli catabolite activator protein
   5151..5243    -  CDS            lacI (fragment): lac repressor; lacI; The lac repressor binds to the lac operator to inhibit transcription in E. coli. This inhibition can be relieved by adding lactose or isopropyl-β-D-thiogalactopyranoside (IPTG).
   5426..6014    -  rep_origin     ori: high-copy-number ColE1/pMB1/pBR322/pUC origin of replication
   6185..7045    -  CDS            AmpR: β-lactamase; bla; confers resistance to ampicillin, carbenicillin, and related antibiotics
   7046..65      -  promoter       AmpR promoter (across the origin): bla
