[The description below was written by a language model from this plasmid's Addgene catalogue record and pLannotate feature annotations shown in this document.]
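Description:
pAS1_4x7SKPylT_EF1_Ub-BsmBI-HA is a 7.1 kb mammalian expression plasmid on the pAS backbone, catalogued as a PiggyBac-type vector and described as a STELLA destination plasmid for transient expression combined with amber suppression. It is propagated in E. coli at high copy from a ColE1/pUC-type origin under ampicillin selection (AmpR with its bla promoter). It also carries an f1 origin and remnants of a lac cloning region (lacZα fragment, lac promoter and operator, CAP site). The automated annotation does not call any PiggyBac terminal repeats. It does flag two fragments resembling the lambda portal protein gene on either side of the mammalian cassettes, and their role is not explained by the record.

The payload has two parts. Four tandem tRNA genes on the reverse strand, spaced at regular intervals, correspond to the 4x MmaPylT cassette; the plasmid name indicates each pyrrolysyl tRNA copy is driven by a 7SK promoter, though these promoters are not annotated. This tRNA decodes amber (UAG) stop codons when a matching pyrrolysyl-tRNA synthetase is present, and no synthetase is encoded here. Downstream, the EF-1α core promoter joined to a truncated HTLV-1 5' LTR segment drives a human ubiquitin coding sequence. This is followed by a BsmBI cloning site and an HA epitope (a short match to the 3xHA feature), then a WPRE fragment and an SV40 polyadenylation signal.

An open reading frame of interest is inserted at the BsmBI site, yielding a ubiquitin fusion with a C-terminal HA tag. The associated work concerns single-residue terminal labels for live-cell fluorescence imaging of microproteins. The record does not spell out how the ubiquitin moiety or the amber codon placement operates.
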