Addgene plasmid #162802: pAS1_4x7SKPylT_EF1_Ub-BsmBI-HA
Purpose: STELLA destination plasmid with HA terminal tag; Suitable for amber suppression (4xMmaPylT cassette); for transient expression
Depositing lab: Simon Elsaesser. Depositing organization: Karolinska Institutet. Publication: Universal Single-Residue Terminal Labels for Fluorescent Live Cell Imaging of Microproteins. Lafranchi L, Schlesinger D, Kimler KJ, Elsasser SJ. J Am Chem Soc. 2020 Nov 25;142(47):20080-20087. doi: 10.1021/jacs.0c09574. Epub 2020 Nov 11. PubMed 33175524.
Backbone
  Vector backbone: pAS
  Vector type: Mammalian Expression ; PiggyBac
Growth in bacteria
  Bacterial resistance: Ampicillin, 100 μg/mL
  Growth temperature: 37°C
  Growth strain: NEB Stable
  Copy number: High Copy
Gene/Insert
  Gene/Insert name: Ub-BsmBI-HA
  Species: H. sapiens (human)
  Promoter: EF1alpha
  Tag / fusion protein: HA (C terminal on insert)
  Cloning method: Restriction Enzyme; 5′ cloning site Unknown (unknown if destroyed)
Terms and licenses: Academic/Nonprofit Terms; Industry Terms: Not Available to Industry
How to cite: pAS1_4x7SKPylT_EF1_Ub-BsmBI-HA was a gift from Simon Elsaesser (Addgene plasmid # 162802 ; http://n2t.net/addgene:162802 ; RRID:Addgene_162802)
