>Addgene plasmid #162802 | pAS1_4x7SKPylT_EF1_Ub-BsmBI-HA | depositor partial sequence | sequence record 315553 | Sanger sequencing of the insert (EF1_forward primer)
GGTAAATTGGGTTTTAAAAGACTGCTCGTTCTGTTCTGCGCCGTTACAGATCCAAGCTGTGACCGGCGCC
TACTCTAGAGCTAGCGAATTATGCAGATCTTCGTGAAGACTCTGACTGGTAAGACCATCACCCTCGAGGT
TGAGCCCAGTGACACCATCGAGAATGTCAAGGCAAAGATCCAAGATAAGGAAGGCATCCCTCCTGACCAG
CAGAGGCTGATCTTTGCTGGAAAACAGCTGGAAGATGGGCGCACCCTGTCTGACTACAACATCCAGAAAG
AGTCCACCCTGCACCTGGTGCTCCGCTTAAGAGGGGGTAGAGACGATCGTCTCATACCCATACGATGTTC
CAGATTACGCTTAACCGGCGACAATCAACCTCTGGATTACAAAATTTGTGAAAGATTGACTGGTATTCTT
AACTATGTTGCTCCTTTTACGCTATGTGGATACGCTGCTTTAATGCCTTTGTATCATGCGTTAACTAAAC
TTGTTTATTGCAGCTTATAATGGTTACAAATAAAGCAATAGCATCACAAATTTCACAAATAAAGCATTTT
TTTCACTGCATTCTAGTTGTGGTTTGTCCAAACTCATCAATGTATCTTATCATGTCTGGAATTGACTCAA
ATGATGTCAATTAGTCTATCAGAAGCTCATCTGGTCTCCCTTCCGGGGGACAAGACATCCCTGTTTAATA
TTTAAACAGCAGTGTTCCCAAACTGGGTTCTTATATCCCTTGCTCTGGTCAACCAGGTTGCAGGGTTTCC
TGTCCTCACAGGAACGAAGTCCCTAAAGAAACAGTGGCAGCCAGGTTTAGCCCCGGAATTGACTGGATTC
CTTTTTTAGGGCCCATTGGTATGGCTTTTTCCCGATAATCCCCCCAGGTGTCTGCAGGCTCAAAGAGCAG
CGAGAAGCGTTCAGAGGAAAGCGATCCCGTGCCACCTTCCCCGTGCCCGGGCTGTCCCCGCACGCTGCCG
GCTCGGGGATGCGGGGGGAACGCCCGGACCGGAACGGAACCCCGGGCGGGCTCGCGGCGGCCCCCTAACG
GGGGAGGGACGTAATTACATCCCTGGGGGCTTTGGGGGGGGGGCTGGCCCTGGAAATCTAAAAACAGAAA
AAATTTATTAAAAAAGTTTTCCGGGGAGGTGGAACCTGGAAAAAACAATAAATTTTCCGGAGGGGTTAAT
CTTAAAGGCCCGGAAAAGAAAACCGCGGCCCTTTTGGCCCCCCGGGCCTTTGGTCAAAACCG
